Addgene plasmid #188023: GBH-2aG4-cmlc2GFP.2
Purpose: Cloning vector for conditional, intronic, targeted integration of a genebreak cassette optimized for zebrafish
Depositing lab: Karl Clark. Depositing organization: Mayo Foundation for Medical Education and Research.
Backbone
  Vector backbone: pKTol2-SE
  Backbone manufacturer: K.Clark
  Backbone size w/o insert (bp): 7200
  Vector type: Targetable insertional mutagen and reporter system
Growth in bacteria
  Bacterial resistance: Kanamycin, 50 μg/mL
  Growth temperature: 37°C
  Growth strain: DH5alpha
  Copy number: High Copy
Gene/Insert
  Gene/Insert name: Targeted 2aGal4VP16 protein trap; secondary marker cmlc2 GFP
  Species: D. rerio (zebrafish)
  Promoter: Endogenuous Promoter; cmlc2 promotor
  Cloning method: Restriction Enzyme; 5′ cloning site BfuaI (unknown if destroyed); 3′ cloning site BspQI (unknown if destroyed)
  Sequencing primers: 5′ SEQ-pk-F1: TGTATTACTGTTTATGTAAGCAGACA; 3′ SEQ-pk-R1: AGCGAGTCAGTGAGCGA
Terms and licenses: Academic/Nonprofit Terms; Industry Terms: Not Available to Industry
Depositor comments: This plasmid is designed to have homology domains cloned into the 5' end and 3' end. Bfuai is used to clone in the 5' homology domain, while BspQi is used to clone in the 3' homology domain.
How to cite: GBH-2aG4-cmlc2GFP.2 was a gift from Karl Clark (Addgene plasmid # 188023 ; http://n2t.net/addgene:188023 ; RRID:Addgene_188023)
