[The description below was written by a language model from this plasmid's Addgene catalogue record and pLannotate feature annotations shown in this document.]
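Description:
GBH-2aG4-cmlc2GFP.2 is a bacterial cloning vector built on the pKTol2-SE backbone. It is used to assemble donors for conditional, intronic targeted integration of a gene-breaking cassette in zebrafish. It is propagated in E. coli at high copy from a ColE1/pUC-type origin and selected with kanamycin (KanR, aph(3')-Ia). The sequenced record is about 7.2 kb. Backbone remnants from pBluescript-type cloning regions are also annotated, including lac promoter/operator, a lacZα fragment, and T3 and T7 promoters. As supplied the vector carries no targeting sequences. The user clones a 5′ homology domain using BfuAI and a 3′ homology domain using BspQI, so that the cassette is flanked by arms matching the chosen genomic locus.

The payload has no promoter of its own for its primary reporter. A P2A peptide is followed by the GAL4 DNA-binding domain fused to a VP16 activation domain. Once integrated into an intron, this protein trap is expressed from the endogenous promoter of the targeted gene, and the 2A peptide releases Gal4-VP16 from the truncated host protein. Gal4-VP16 can then drive UAS-linked reporters or effectors in the pattern of the trapped gene. According to the catalogue entry, a secondary marker of GFP under the heart-specific cmlc2 promoter allows carriers to be identified. The feature table annotates the fluorescent protein as TagGFP2 followed by a bGH polyadenylation signal, but does not annotate the cmlc2 promoter itself. Reverse-oriented SV40 poly(A) signals lie further downstream. Two loxP sites in the same orientation bracket the whole cassette, so Cre can excise it, which accounts for the conditional design. A minimal φC31 attB site sits just outside the second loxP; its purpose is not stated in the record.
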