Features (pLannotate 1.2.2; 25 found; start..end, strand, type, name):
    457..475     -  promoter       T7 Φ3.8 promoter (fragment): weak promoter for bacteriophage T7 RNA polymerase
    532..553     +  protein_bind   CAP binding site: CAP binding activates transcription in the presence of cAMP. E. coli catabolite activator protein
    568..598     +  promoter       lac promoter: promoter for the E. coli lac operon
    606..622     +  protein_bind   lac operator: The lac repressor binds to the lac operator to inhibit transcription in E. coli. This inhibition can be relieved by adding lactose or isopropyl-β-D-thiogalactopyranoside (IPTG). lac repressor encoded by lacI
    667..685     +  promoter       T3 promoter: promoter for bacteriophage T3 RNA polymerase
    701..724     +  misc_feature   MCS (fragment): pBluescript multiple cloning site
    733..751     -  promoter       T7 promoter: promoter for bacteriophage T7 RNA polymerase
    759..914     +  CDS            lacZα (fragment): LacZα fragment of β-galactosidase; lacZ fragment
    989..1022    +  protein_bind   loxP: Cre-mediated recombination occurs in the 8-bp core sequence (GCATACAT). Cre recombinase
   1199..1255    +  CDS            P2A: 2A peptide from porcine teschovirus-1 polyprotein Eukaryotic ribosomes fail to insert a peptide bond between the Gly and Pro residues, yielding separate polypeptides.
   1262..1699    +  CDS            GAL4 DNA binding domain: DNA binding domain of the GAL4 transcriptional activator; Saccharomyces cerevisiae GAL4 (truncated)
   1736..1909    +  CDS            VP16 AD (fragment): transcriptional activation domain of herpes simplex virus protein VP16 (Triezenberg et al., 1988; Cousens et al., 1989); UL48
   2571..2587    -  promoter       LEU2 promoter (fragment): S. cerevisiae LEU2
   3666..4379    +  CDS            TagGFP2: TagGFP2 is a basic (constitutively fluorescent) green fluorescent protein published in 2008, derived from Aequorea macrodactyla. It is reported to be a very rapidly-maturing monomer with low acid sensitivity.
   4388..4612    +  polyA_signal   bGH poly(A) signal: bovine growth hormone polyadenylation signal
   4616..4633    +  promoter       SV40 promoter (fragment): SV40 enhancer and early promoter
   4682..4763    -  polyA_signal   SV40 poly(A) signal: SV40 polyadenylation signal
   4786..4853    -  CDS            large T antigen (fragment): large T antigen from SV40 (simian virus 40)
   4887..4968    -  polyA_signal   SV40 poly(A) signal: SV40 polyadenylation signal
   4991..5058    -  CDS            large T antigen (fragment): large T antigen from SV40 (simian virus 40)
   5117..5150    +  protein_bind   loxP: Cre-mediated recombination occurs in the 8-bp core sequence (GCATACAT). Cre recombinase
   5192..5225    -  protein_bind   attB: minimal attB site for the φC31 integrase (Groth et al., 2000) phage φC31 integrase
   5405..5423    +  promoter       T7 promoter: promoter for bacteriophage T7 RNA polymerase
   5710..6519    +  CDS            KanR: aminoglycoside phosphotransferase; aph(3')-Ia; confers resistance to kanamycin in bacteria or G418 (Geneticin®) in eukaryotes
   6662..70      +  rep_origin     ori (across the origin): high-copy-number ColE1/pMB1/pBR322/pUC origin of replication
>Addgene plasmid #188023 | GBH-2aG4-cmlc2GFP.2 | addgene full sequence | sequence record 381104 | Addgene NGS Result
CGGGTTTCGCCACCTCTGACTTGAGCGTCGATTTTTGTGATGCTCGTCAGGGGGGCGGAGCCTATGGAAA
AACGCCAGCAACGCGGCCTTTTTACGGTTCCTGGCCTTTTGCTGGCCTTTTGCTCACATGTTCTTTCCTG
CGTTATCCCCTGATTCTGTGGATAACCGTATTACCGCCTTTGAGTGAGCTGATACCGCTCGCCGCAGCCG
AACGACCGAGCGCAGCGAGTCAGTGAGCGAGGAAGCGGAACAGATTTAAATGGTACCGAGCAGAGGTGTA
AAAAGTACTCAAAAATTTTACTCAAGTGAAAGTACAAGTACTTAGGGAAAATTTTACTCAATTAAAAGTA
AAAGTATCTGGCTAGAATCTTACTTGAGTAAAAGTAAAAAAGTACTCCATTAAAATTGTACTTGAGTATT
AAGGAAGTAAAAGTAAAAGCAAGAAAGAAAACTAGAGTGGTCTCCCTTTAGTGAGGGTCAATTGATGGGA
GGCGTTCGGGCCACAGCGGACACGCAGGTGCGCAACGCAATTAATGTGAGTTAGCTCACTCATTAGGCAC
CCCAGGCTTTACACTTTATGCTTCCGGCTCGTATGTTGTGTGGAATTGTGAGCGGATAACAATTTCACAC
AGGAAACAGCTATGACCATGATTACGCCAAGCGCGCAATTAACCCTCACTAAAGGGAACAAAAGCTGGAG
GACCTCGAGGGGGGGCCCGGTACCCAATTCGCCCTATAGTGAGTCGTATTACGCGCGCTCACTGGCCGTC
GTTTTACAACGTCGTGACTGGGAAAACCCTGGCGTTACCCAACTTAATCGCCTTGCAGCACATCCCCCTT
TCGCCAGCTGGCGTAATAGCGAAGAGGCCCGCACCGATCGCCCTTCCCAACAGTTGCGCAGCCTGAATGG
CGAATGGACCTGCCACACTTCCTTGCTAGACAATGGGCCCATAACTTTAAATAATGCCAATTATTTAAAG
TTACTATCATAACTTCGTATAGCATACATTATACGAAGTTATACCTAGGCTTACCACCCACTAGCGGTCA
GACTGCAGATTGCAGCACGAAACAGGAAGCTGACTCCACATGGTCACATGCTCACTGAAGTGTTGACTTC
CCTGACAGCTGTGCACTTTCTAAACCGGTTTTCTCATTCATTTACAGTCAGCCGGAATTCACCCGGGTAC
CGGAAGGTGCCACGAACTTCTCTCTGTTAAAGCAAGCAGGAGACGTGGAAGAAAACCCCGGTCCTTCTAG
AAAGCTACTGTCTTCTATCGAACAAGCATGCGATATTTGCCGACTTAAAAAGCTCAAGTGCTCCAAAGAA
AAACCGAAGTGCGCCAAGTGTCTGAAGAACAACTGGGAGTGTCGCTACTCTCCCAAAACCAAAAGGTCTC
CGCTGACTAGGGCACATCTGACAGAAGTGGAATCAAGGCTAGAAAGACTGGAACAGCTATTTCTACTGAT
TTTTCCTCGAGAAGACCTTGACATGATTTTGAAAATGGATTCTTTACAGGATATAAAAGCATTGTTAACA
GGATTATTTGTACAAGATAATGTGAATAAAGATGCCGTCACAGATAGATTGGCTTCAGTGGAGACTGATA
TGCCTCTAACATTGAGACAGCATAGAATAAGTGCGACATCATCATCGGAAGAGAGTAGTAACAAAGGTCA
AAGACAGTTGACTGTATCGTCGAGGTCGACCCCGGGAATACAGATCTCTCGAGCCGCCCCCCCGACCGAT
GTCAGCCTGGGGGACGAGCTCCACTTAGACGGCGAGGACGTGGCGATGGCGCATGCCGACGCGCTAGACG
ATTTCGATCTGGACATGTTGGGGGACGGGGATTCCCCGGGTCCGGGATTTACCCCCCACGACTCCGCCCC
CTACGGCGCTCTGGATATGTAACTAGTAATTAAGTCTCAGCCACCGTTAACTGAACATGTCAAAACCTGT
GGAGACTGTTGAGATTTGATGTTCTGAAAAGATAAAGCCTATAAATAAAATGTTGCCCAAATTTCCTGCC
TGATGTTTTTCTTTGTCTTTGCTACATGGCTTTGCTGCTCGGATCGGCTCACTCTGTGTATGCCACGTTC
ACTTTGTACTCTCCTTCTCACGGTAGGTTTATTATTTTTAGATGTGCAGTTAGTTTCTGTGAAATAACAC
ACCACACACTGATATTGTCTGTGCATTGACTTGGTGAGTGCACATTGTTTTTGATCTTGACATATTTATA
TTTGATTGATCAGGTGAACTGTGTGAATCTAAAGTGCTCCATACAGATGTTCTGCATTGAAAATATTCTC
ATTTTATTAGTGGAAGTGAGTGTATGCCACATCCAATCAATTTCAGCAAACACCCCAGTATGATTTAATG
CAAAAAAATGAAGGTATCAAACACGCATTACTACTTTGCAGTTAAATATTTAACATTTATTCCAACACGA
AAAAAAGCAGTAAATAACACTTTGACAAACACGTCAGGACATCTTATTTTTGTCACCCTCACAGGCAATT
TAGTATAATATATTATATATATATATATATCATATAATAATATTCAGTATAATATATATATATATATCAT
ATTATAATATTCAGTATAATATAAAACACAAACACATATATGTATAATATAATATAACATTTTTATTTAT
TGAGATGCCTCTATGGACCGTGTTATAAGAAGTAAAGATCAGGAGAAGTAAACATGAAGTGTAATTATGA
ATACTGATGTTAAATTAAGCTATGATGAGTTTTCACTGTTAATTTACCATCTCAATTAAATGTTGATGCC
TCCATGACCAAGTTAAGCAGATGAGACTGAGGACAACTGTAGAAGACAAGATGTTCACTTTGCTGAATAT
AGCTGGCTTGACAGTTATCTATGACTCTATAAATATATATATATTTTTTTTTTTATAAAATGATTTATTT
ATAACTATATATCCATTTCTCAGACAGGTGCTTCATATCCCTCACTCCCGTAGCTGTCCATGCTGGATCT
GTCCCCGTTGTTTTTAAAAAGCTAAATAAGTTATTAACATGACTGCATCCAGCGAGCCAAACCTGTCTGG
TGTACAGCTACCAGAGAAGCTTGAGATCCTAGTCACCGGCGGCATTCATCCATCCTTTTCATCCCTCAAA
TCTCTCATTCACGTCCCCCTCCCCATCTGCACACTTTATCTCATTTTCCACCCTGCTGGAATCTGAGCAC
TTGTGCAGTTATCAGGGCTCCTGTATTTAGGAGGCTCTGGGTGTCCATGTAGGGGACGAACAGAAACACT
GCAGACCTTTATAGAAGAACAAATGATAAGAGTCCTCATACATAAAGACTCCATTAGAAACGTCAGTGAC
CCAGGAGCCCAGACCAACAGCAAAGCAGACAGTGAAGGATCCACAGCCTGACTAACTCGACAAACCCCCC
CAAACCTAAGGTGAGTTGATCTTTAAGCTTTTTACATTTTCAGCTCGCATATATCAATTCGCGCGCATTG
TCACACTAGCACCCACTAGCGGTCAGACTGCAGATTGCAGCACGAAACAGGAAGCTGACTCCACATGGTC
ACATGCTCACTGAAGTGTTGACTTCCCTGACAGCTGTGCACTTTCTAAACCGGTTTTCTCATTCATTTAC
AGTTCAGCCGGAATTCCTCGAGACCATGAGCGGAGGTGAGGAGCTGTTCGCCGGCATCGTGCCCGTGCTG
ATCGAGCTGGACGGCGACGTGCACGGCCACAAGTTCAGCGTGCGCGGCGAGGGCGAGGGCGACGCCGACT
ACGGCAAGCTGGAGATCAAGTTCATCTGCACCACCGGCAAGCTGCCCGTGCCCTGGCCCACCCTGGTGAC
CACCCTCTGCTACGGCATCCAGTGCTTCGCCCGCTACCCCGAGCACATGAAGATGAACGACTTCTTCAAG
AGCGCCATGCCCGAGGGCTACATCCAGGAGCGCACCATCCAGTTCCAGGACGACGGCAAGTACAAGACCC
GCGGCGAGGTGAAGTTCGAGGGCGACACCCTGGTGAACCGCATCGAGCTGAAGGGCAAGGACTTCAAGGA
GGACGGCAACATCCTGGGCCACAAGCTGGAGTACAGCTTCAACAGCCACAACGTGTACATCCGCCCCGAC
AAGGCCAACAACGGCCTGGAGGCTAACTTCAAGACCCGCCACAACATCGAGGGCGGCGGCGTGCAGCTGG
CCGACCACTACCAGACCAACGTGCCCCTGGGCGACGGCCCCGTGCTGATCCCCATCAACCACTACCTGAG
CACTCAGACCAAGATCAGCAAGGACCGCAACGAGGCCCGCGACCACATGGTGCTCCTGGAGTCCTTCAGC
GCCTGCTGCCACACCCACGGCATGGACGAGCTGTATAGGTAATAGATCTGTGCCTTCTAGTTGCCAGCCA
TCTGTTGTTTGCCCCTCCCCCGTGCCTTCCTTGACCCTGGAAGGTGCCACTCCCACTGTCCTTTCCTAAT
AAAATGAGGAAATTGCATCGCATTGTCTGAGTAGGTGTCATTCTATTCTGGGGGGTGGGGTGGGGCAGGA
CAGCAAGGGGGAGGATTGGGAAGACAATAGCAGGCATGCTGGGGATGCGGTGGGCTCTATGGCTTCTGAG
GCGGAAAGAACCAAAGGGCGAATTAATTCATTGATGAGTTTGGACAAACCACAACTAGAATGCAGTGAAA
AAAATGCTTTATTTGTGAAATTTGTGATGCTATTGCTTTATTTGTAACCATTATAAGCTGCAATAAACAA
GTTAACAACAACAATTGCATTCATTTTATGTTTCAGGTTCAGGGGGAGGTGTGGGAGGTTTTTTAAAGCA
AGTAAAACCTCTACAAATGTGGTCATTGATGAGTTTGGACAAACCACAACTAGAATGCAGTGAAAAAAAT
GCTTTATTTGTGAAATTTGTGATGCTATTGCTTTATTTGTAACCATTATAAGCTGCAATAAACAAGTTAA
CAACAACAATTGCATTCATTTTATGTTTCAGGTTCAGGGGGAGGTGTGGGAGGTTTTTTAAAGCAAGTAA
AACCTCTACAAATGTGGTCATTCAGATCAATTAACCCTCACCCGGGCTAGCGATGCATGGGAGCTCAAGA
CGTCTGATAACTTCGTATAGCATACATTATACGAAGTTATCTACCTAACTTTAAATAATGCCAATTATTT
AAAGTTACTTCCGCGCCCGGGGAGCCCAAGGGCACGCCCTGGCACCTGACGTACGTTGTCTAGCAAGGAA
GTGAAGAGCTATCCGGATATATATGTATGTTATCATAACTGTACTGGCTATGTCAGGTGGTAATGACTGT
AACGTTACGTTACTCGTTGTAGGCACGACATTGAATATGCTCTTCTCCGCTGTGGCCCGAACGCCTCCCG
CTAGCGATGGGATCTAATACGACTCACTATAGGGAGACCAAGGGAAAATAGAATGAAGTGATCTCCAAAA
AATAAGTACTTTTTGACTGTAAATAAAATTGTAAGGAGTAAAAAGTACTTTTTTTTCTAAAAAAATGTAA
TTAAGTAAAAGTAAAAGTATTGATTTTTAATTGTACTCAAGTAAAGTAAAAATCCCCAAAAATAATACTT
AAGTACAGTAATCAAGTAAAATTACTCAAGTACTTTACACCTCTGGGATCCAGCTGCATCATGAACAATA
AAACTGTCTGCTTACATAAACAGTAATACAAGGGGTGTTATGAGCCATATTCAACGGGAAACGTCGAGGC
CGCGATTAAATTCCAACATGGATGCTGATTTATATGGGTATAAATGGGCTCGCGATAATGTCGGGCAATC
AGGTGCGACAATCTATCGCTTGTATGGGAAGCCCGATGCGCCAGAGTTGTTTCTGAAACATGGCAAAGGT
AGCGTTGCCAATGATGTTACAGATGAGATGGTCAGACTAAACTGGCTGACGGAATTTATGCCTCTTCCGA
CCATCAAGCATTTTATCCGTACTCCTGATGATGCATGGTTACTCACCACTGCGATCCCCGGAAAAACAGC
ATTCCAGGTATTAGAAGAATATCCTGATTCAGGTGAAAATATTGTTGATGCGCTGGCAGTGTTCCTGCGC
CGGTTGCATTCGATTCCTGTTTGTAATTGTCCTTTTAACAGCGATCGCGTATTTCGTCTCGCTCAGGCGC
AATCACGAATGAATAACGGTTTGGTTGATGCGAGTGATTTTGATGACGAGCGTAATGGCTGGCCTGTTGA
ACAAGTCTGGAAAGAAATGCATAAACTTTTGCCATTCTCACCGGATTCAGTCGTCACTCATGGTGATTTC
TCACTTGATAACCTTATTTTTGACGAGGGGAAATTAATAGGTTGTATTGATGTTGGACGAGTCGGAATCG
CAGACCGATACCAGGATCTTGCCATCCTATGGAACTGCCTCGGTGAGTTTTCTCCTTCATTACAGAAACG
GCTTTTTCAAAAATATGGTATTGATAATCCTGATATGAATAAATTGCAGTTTCATTTGATGCTCGATGAG
TTTTTCTAATCAGAATTGGTTAATTGGTTGTAACACTGGCAAAAAGGATCTAGGTGAAGATCCTTTTTGA
TAATCTCATGACCAAAATCCCTTAACGTGAGTTTTCGTTCCACTGAGCGTCAGACCCCGTAGAAAAGATC
AAAGGATCTTCTTGAGATCCTTTTTTTCTGCGCGTAATCTGCTGCTTGCAAACAAAAAAACCACCGCTAC
CAGCGGTGGTTTGTTTGCCGGATCAAGAGCTACCAACTCTTTTTCCGAAGGTAACTGGCTTCAGCAGAGC
GCAGATACCAAATACTGTTCTTCTAGTGTAGCCGTAGTTAGGCCACCACTTCAAGAACTCTGTAGCACCG
CCTACATACCTCGCTCTGCTAATCCTGTTACCAGTGGCTGCTGCCAGTGGCGATAAGTCGTGTCTTACCG
GGTTGGACTCAAGACGATAGTTACCGGATAAGGCGCAGCGGTCGGGCTGAACGGGGGGTTCGTGCACACA
GCCCAGCTTGGAGCGAACGACCTACACCGAACTGAGATACCTACAGCGTGAGCTATGAGAAAGCGCCACG
GTTCCCGAAGGGAGAAAGGCGGACAGGTATCCGGTAAGCGGCAGGGTCGGAACAGGAGAGCGCACGAGGG
AGCTTCCAGGGGGAAACGCCTGGTATCTTTATAGTCCTGT
